Addgene plasmid #26607: pGEX-2T FRB
Depositing lab: Jie Chen. Depositing organization: University of Illinois at Urbana-Champaign. Publication: The FKBP12-rapamycin-binding domain is required for FKBP12-rapamycin-associated protein kinase activity and G1 progression. Vilella-Bach M, Nuzzi P, Fang Y, Chen J. J Biol Chem. 1999 Feb 12. 274(7):4266-72. 10.1074/jbc.274.7.4266 PubMed 9933627.
Backbone
  Vector backbone: pGEX-2T
  Backbone manufacturer: GE Healthcare
  Backbone size w/o insert (bp): 4900
  Vector type: Bacterial Expression
Growth in bacteria
  Bacterial resistance: Ampicillin, 100 μg/mL
  Growth temperature: 37°C
  Growth strain: DH5alpha
  Copy number: High Copy
Gene/Insert
  Gene/Insert name: mTOR
  Species: H. sapiens (human)
  Insert size (bp): 300
  Mutation: FRB domain only (aa 2015-2114)
  GenBank ID: NM_004958
  Entrez Gene: MTOR (a.k.a. FRAP, FRAP1, FRAP2, RAFT1, RAPT1, SKS)
  Tag / fusion protein: GST (N terminal on backbone)
  Cloning method: Restriction Enzyme; 5′ cloning site BamHI (not destroyed); 3′ cloning site EcoRI (not destroyed)
  Sequencing primers: 5′ pGEX-5; 3′ pGEX-3
Terms and licenses: Academic/Nonprofit Terms; Industry Terms: Not Available to Industry
How to cite: pGEX-2T FRB was a gift from Jie Chen (Addgene plasmid # 26607 ; http://n2t.net/addgene:26607 ; RRID:Addgene_26607)
