[The description below was written by a language model from this plasmid's Addgene catalogue record.]
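Description:
pGEX-2T FRB is a bacterial expression plasmid built on the commercial pGEX-2T backbone (about 4.9 kb without insert) for producing a glutathione S-transferase fusion protein in E. coli. It is maintained as a high-copy plasmid under ampicillin selection. No feature table accompanies the record, so the promoter, origin and other backbone elements are not explicitly listed. pGEX-series vectors generally drive expression from an IPTG-inducible tac promoter with a plasmid-borne lacI repressor gene, and pGEX-2T typically places a thrombin cleavage site between GST and the cloned insert.

The insert is a roughly 300 bp fragment of human MTOR (also known as FRAP or RAFT1) encoding only the FKBP12-rapamycin-binding (FRB) domain, amino acids 2015–2114. It was cloned between the BamHI and EcoRI sites, both of which remain intact, so the fragment can be excised or exchanged. GST is supplied by the backbone at the N terminus, giving a GST-FRB fusion that can be captured on glutathione resin. If the standard thrombin site is present, it would allow the FRB domain to be released from the tag.

The FRB domain is the region of mTOR that is bound by the FKBP12–rapamycin complex. Recombinant GST-FRB is therefore suited to in vitro binding and pull-down assays with FKBP12 and rapamycin, and to other biochemical studies of the isolated domain. The associated publication examined the requirement for this domain in mTOR kinase activity and G1 cell-cycle progression, though the record does not detail the specific experiments in which this plasmid was used.
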