>Addgene plasmid #26607 | pGEX-2T FRB | addgene partial sequence | sequence record 32824 | 26607 with pGEX-5
ATCTGGTTCCGCGTGGATCCGAGCTGATCCGAGTGGCCATCCTCTGGCAT
[270 nt withheld, positions 51-320]
TAGAATTCATCGTGACTGACTGACGATCTGCCTCGCGCGTTTCGGTGATGACGGTGAAAACCTCTGACAC
ATGCAGCTCCCGGAGACGGTCACAGCTTGTCTGTAAGCGGATGCCGGGAGCAGACAAGCCCGTCAGGGCG
CGTCAGCGGGTGTTGGCGGGTGTCGGGGCGCAGCCATGACCCAGTCACGTAGCGATAGCGGAGTGTATAA
TTCTTGAAGACGAAAGGGCCTCGTGATACGCCTATTTTTATAGGTTAATGTCATGATAATAATGGTTTCT
TAGACGTCAGGTGGCACTTTTCGGGGAAATGTGCGCGGAACCCCTATTTGTTTATTTTTCTAAATACATT
CAAATATGTATCCGCTCATGAGACAATAACCCTGATAAATGCTTCAATAATATTGAAAAAGGAAGAGTAT
GAGTATTCAACATTTCCGTGTCGCCCTTATTCCCTTTTTTGCGGCATTTTGCCTTCCTGTTTTTGCTCAC
CCAGAAACGCTGGTGAAAGTAAAAGATGCTGAAGATCAGTTGGGTGCACGAGTGGGTTACATCGAACTGG
ATCTCAACAGCGGTAAGATCCTTGAGAGTTTTCGCCCCGAAGAACGTTTTCCAATGATG
